Addgene plasmid #104097: pSF4 TetCMV intron Renilla-STOP 24xPP7 1xfirefly-siRNA 24xMS2 SV40 CTE polyA
Purpose: Expresses TREAT-PK co-localization control in mammalian cells
Depositing lab: Jeffrey Chao. Depositing organization: Friedrich Miescher Institute for Biomedical Research. Publication: The Dynamics of mRNA Turnover Revealed by Single-Molecule Imaging in Single Cells. Horvathova I, Voigt F, Kotrys AV, Zhan Y, Artus-Revel CG, Eglinger J, Stadler MB, Giorgetti L, Chao JA. Mol Cell. 2017 Nov 2;68(3):615-625.e9. doi: 10.1016/j.molcel.2017.09.030. Epub 2017 Oct 19. PubMed 29056324.
Backbone
  Vector backbone: pSF4
  Vector type: Mammalian Expression
Growth in bacteria
  Bacterial resistance: Ampicillin, 100 μg/mL
  Growth temperature: 37°C
  Growth strain: DH5alpha
  Copy number: High Copy
Gene/Insert
  Gene/Insert name: Renilla luciferase
  Species: Renilla reniformis
  Insert size (bp): 936
  Tag / fusion protein: 24xPP7 stem loops in 3'UTR; 24xMS2 stem loops in 3'UTR
  Cloning method: Unknown
  Sequencing primers: 5′ AATACGACTCACTATAGGC
Terms and licenses: Academic/Nonprofit Terms; Industry Terms: Not Available to Industry
How to cite: pSF4 TetCMV intron Renilla-STOP 24xPP7 1xfirefly-siRNA 24xMS2 SV40 CTE polyA was a gift from Jeffrey Chao (Addgene plasmid # 104097 ; http://n2t.net/addgene:104097 ; RRID:Addgene_104097)
