[The description below was written by a language model from this plasmid's Addgene catalogue record and pLannotate feature annotations shown in this document.]
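Description:
pSF4 TetCMV intron Renilla-STOP 24xPP7 1xfirefly-siRNA 24xMS2 SV40 CTE polyA is a mammalian expression plasmid of about 10.7 kb built on the pSF4 backbone. It is propagated in E. coli through a high-copy ColE1/pUC-type origin with ampicillin selection. Although catalogued simply as a mammalian expression vector, both feature tables (an NGS-verified and a depositor sequence, which differ by only a few bases) show a Moloney murine leukemia virus framework. This comprises a full LTR, MMLV/MESV packaging signals, a truncated gag fragment and a self-inactivating ΔU3 3' LTR. The expression cassette lies between these elements in the opposite orientation to the viral elements. An FRT site sits just upstream of the promoter and could allow FLP-mediated recombination, though the record does not say how either the retroviral elements or the FRT site are used.

The payload is driven by a Tet-responsive promoter (annotated as TRE3G), so transcription requires a Tet transactivator supplied by the host cell. This is followed by a chimeric β-globin/immunoglobulin intron, a T7 promoter and the human codon-optimized Renilla luciferase ORF (936 bp) ending in a stop codon. About 3 kb downstream of the ORF is unannotated. According to the name and catalogue fields, it holds the 3'UTR elements: 24 PP7 stem loops, a single firefly siRNA target site, 24 MS2 stem loops and a CTE. An SV40 poly(A) signal is annotated at the end of this region, on the opposite strand to the cassette. The two stem-loop arrays allow the same transcript to be labelled with two different fluorescent coat proteins. The stated purpose is to express the TREAT-PK co-localization control for single-molecule imaging of mRNA turnover in mammalian cells.
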