Features (pLannotate 1.2.2; 24 found; start..end, strand, type, name):
     34..56      -  protein_bind   lac operator (fragment): The lac repressor binds to the lac operator to inhibit transcription in E. coli. This inhibition can be relieved by adding lactose or isopropyl-β-D-thiogalactopyranoside (IPTG). lac repressor encoded by lacI
     60..90      -  promoter       lac promoter: promoter for the E. coli lac operon
    105..126     -  protein_bind   CAP binding site: CAP binding activates transcription in the presence of cAMP. E. coli catabolite activator protein
    139..231     -  CDS            lacI (fragment): lac repressor; lacI; The lac repressor binds to the lac operator to inhibit transcription in E. coli. This inhibition can be relieved by adding lactose or isopropyl-β-D-thiogalactopyranoside (IPTG).
    414..1002    -  rep_origin     ori: high-copy-number ColE1/pMB1/pBR322/pUC origin of replication
   1173..2033    -  CDS            AmpR: β-lactamase; bla; confers resistance to ampicillin, carbenicillin, and related antibiotics
   2034..2138    -  promoter       AmpR promoter: bla
   2235..2269    +  CDS            rop (fragment): Rop protein, which maintains plasmids at low copy number; rop
   2371..2470    +  misc_feature   bom (fragment): basis of mobility region from pBR322
   2476..2633    -  CDS            lacZα (fragment): LacZα fragment of β-galactosidase; lacZ fragment
   3332..3529    -  LTR            3' LTR (ΔU3) (fragment): self-inactivating 3' long terminal repeat (LTR) from Moloney murine leukemia virus
   3533..3569    -  LTR            3' LTR (ΔU3) (fragment): self-inactivating 3' long terminal repeat (LTR) from Moloney murine leukemia virus
   3611..3708    -  CDS            env (fragment): murine leukemia virus gPr80 envelope polyprotein precursor; env; proteolytically cleaved into gp70SU and p15TM subunits
   3716..3763    -  protein_bind   FRT: FLP-mediated recombination occurs in the 8-bp core sequence TCTAGAAA (Turan and Bode, 2011). FLP recombinase from the Saccharomyces cerevisiae 2μ plasmid
   3804..4179    +  promoter       TRE3G promoter: 3rd-generation Tet-responsive promoter that can be activated by binding of Tet-On® 3G
   4189..4321    +  intron         chimeric intron: chimera between introns from human β-globin and immunoglobulin heavy chain genes
   4366..4384    +  promoter       T7 promoter: promoter for bacteriophage T7 RNA polymerase
   4394..5329    +  CDS            hRluc: Renilla luciferase human codon-optimized
   8498..8632    -  polyA_signal   SV40 poly(A) signal: SV40 polyadenylation signal
   8655..8738    -  CDS            large T antigen (fragment): large T antigen from SV40 (simian virus 40)
   8810..9219    -  CDS            gag (truncated) (fragment): truncated Moloney murine leukemia virus (MMLV) gag gene lacking the start codon
   9309..9397    -  misc_feature   MESV Ψ (fragment): packaging signal of murine embryonic stem cell virus
   9449..9648    -  misc_feature   MMLV Ψ: packaging signal of Moloney murine leukemia virus (MMLV)
   9711..10304   -  LTR            LTR: long terminal repeat from Moloney murine leukemia virus
>Addgene plasmid #104097 | pSF4 TetCMV intron Renilla-STOP 24xPP7 1xfirefly-siRNA 24xMS2 SV40 CTE polyA | depositor full sequence | sequence record 197123 | pSF4 TetCMV intron Renilla-STOP 24xPP7 1xfirefly-siRNA 24xMS2 SV40 CTE polyA sequence 10705 bps
GCGTAATCATGGTCATAGCTGTTTCCTGTGTGAAATTGTTATCCGCTCACAATTCCACACAACATACGAG
CCGGAAGCATAAAGTGTAAAGCCTGGGGTGCCTAATGAGTGAGCTAACTCACATTAATTGCGTTGCGCTC
ACTGCCCGCTTTCCAGTCGGGAAACCTGTCGTGCCAGCTGCATTAATGAATCGGCCAACGCGCGGGGAGA
GGCGGTTTGCGTATTGGGCGCTCTTCCGCTTCCTCGCTCACTGACTCGCTGCGCTCGGTCGTTCGGCTGC
GGCGAGCGGTATCAGCTCACTCAAAGGCGGTAATACGGTTATCCACAGAATCAGGGGATAACGCAGGAAA
GAACATGTGAGCAAAAGGCCAGCAAAAGGCCAGGAACCGTAAAAAGGCCGCGTTGCTGGCGTTTTTCCAT
AGGCTCCGCCCCCCTGACGAGCATCACAAAAATCGACGCTCAAGTCAGAGGTGGCGAAACCCGACAGGAC
TATAAAGATACCAGGCGTTTCCCCCTGGAAGCTCCCTCGTGCGCTCTCCTGTTCCGACCCTGCCGCTTAC
CGGATACCTGTCCGCCTTTCTCCCTTCGGGAAGCGTGGCGCTTTCTCAATGCTCACGCTGTAGGTATCTC
AGTTCGGTGTAGGTCGTTCGCTCCAAGCTGGGCTGTGTGCACGAACCCCCCGTTCAGCCCGACCGCTGCG
CCTTATCCGGTAACTATCGTCTTGAGTCCAACCCGGTAAGACACGACTTATCGCCACTGGCAGCAGCCAC
TGGTAACAGGATTAGCAGAGCGAGGTATGTAGGCGGTGCTACAGAGTTCTTGAAGTGGTGGCCTAACTAC
GGCTACACTAGAAGGACAGTATTTGGTATCTGCGCTCTGCTGAAGCCAGTTACCTTCGGAAAAAGAGTTG
GTAGCTCTTGATCCGGCAAACAAACCACCGCTGGTAGCGGTGGTTTTTTTGTTTGCAAGCAGCAGATTAC
GCGCAGAAAAAAAGGATCTCAAGAAGATCCTTTGATCTTTTCTACGGGGTCTGACGCTCAGTGGAACGAA
AACTCACGTTAAGGGATTTTGGTCATGAGATTATCAAAAAGGATCTTCACCTAGATCCTTTTAAATTAAA
AATGAAGTTTTAAATCAATCTAAAGTATATATGAGTAAACTTGGTCTGACAGTTACCAATGCTTAATCAG
TGAGGCACCTATCTCAGCGATCTGTCTATTTCGTTCATCCATAGTTGCCTGACTCCCCGTCGTGTAGATA
ACTACGATACGGGAGGGCTTACCATCTGGCCCCAGTGCTGCAATGATACCGCGAGACCCACGCTCACCGG
CTCCAGATTTATCAGCAATAAACCAGCCAGCCGGAAGGGCCGAGCGCAGAAGTGGTCCTGCAACTTTATC
CGCCTCCATCCAGTCTATTAATTGTTGCCGGGAAGCTAGAGTAAGTAGTTCGCCAGTTAATAGTTTGCGC
AACGTTGTTGCCATTGCTACAGGCATCGTGGTGTCACGCTCGTCGTTTGGTATGGCTTCATTCAGCTCCG
GTTCCCAACGATCAAGGCGAGTTACATGATCCCCCATGTTGTGCAAAAAAGCGGTTAGCTCCTTCGGTCC
TCCGATCGTTGTCAGAAGTAAGTTGGCCGCAGTGTTATCACTCATGGTTATGGCAGCACTGCATAATTCT
CTTACTGTCATGCCATCCGTAAGATGCTTTTCTGTGACTGGTGAGTACTCAACCAAGTCATTCTGAGAAT
AGTGTATGCGGCGACCGAGTTGCTCTTGCCCGGCGTCAATACGGGATAATACCGCGCCACATAGCAGAAC
TTTAAAAGTGCTCATCATTGGAAAACGTTCTTCGGGGCGAAAACTCTCAAGGATCTTACCGCTGTTGAGA
TCCAGTTCGATGTAACCCACTCGTGCACCCAACTGATCTTCAGCATCTTTTACTTTCACCAGCGTTTCTG
GGTGAGCAAAAACAGGAAGGCAAAATGCCGCAAAAAAGGGAATAAGGGCGACACGGAAATGTTGAATACT
CATACTCTTCCTTTTTCAATATTATTGAAGCATTTATCAGGGTTATTGTCTCATGAGCGGATACATATTT
GAATGTATTTAGAAAAATAAACAAATAGGGGTTCCGCGCACATTTCCCCGAAAAGTGCCACCTGACGTCT
AAGAAACCATTATTATCATGACATTAACCTATAAAAATAGGCGTATCACGAGGCCCTTTCGTCATCGCGC
GTTTCGGTGATGACGGTGAAAACCTCTGACACATGCAGCTCCCGGAGACGGTCACAGCTTGTCTGTAAGC
GGATGCCGGGAGCAGACAAGCCCGTCAGGGCGCGTCAGCGGGTGTTGGCGGGTGTCGGGGCTGGCTTAAC
TATGCGGCATCAGAGCAGATTGTACTGAGAGTGCACCATATGCGGTGTGAAATACCGCACAGATGCGTAA
GGAGAAAATACCGCATCAGGCGCCATTCGCCATTCAGGCTGCGCAACTGTTGGGAAGGGCGATCGGTGCG
GGCCTCTTCGCTATTACGCCAGCTGGCGAAAGGGGGATGTGCTGCAAGGCGATTAAGTTGGGTAACGCCA
GGGTTTTCCCAGTCACGACGTTGTAAAACGACGGCCAGTGAATTAATTCCAAGCTAAGTGAAAGACTCTG
TCTCAAAAACCAACCTGACACCTGAGCCGGAGCGTTGGCTCTCACTACCATAGAATATTTTTTCACAACA
CACACACACACACACACACACACACACACACACACACACACACAGTCATACACATAGACACAGTCACACA
CACACACATGCACACACACACACACACACTCACACACACACATACATACACACATTCACACACACCCATA
CACACATTTTCACAGTCACACACACAAACACAATCACACACACACACATCAATCAATCAATCAATCAATA
TACCAAAAATGATAGCTCATACCTGTAATCTTAGATGTGGGAAGGCTAAAACAGCAGGCTACCCATGACT
TCAAGGTCACCCTGGGTTACAGAGTAGCTAATAGTCTAGCTTGAACTATAGTGTAGGATCTTTAAAAAAA
AATTAACCAACCAACCAACAAACAAACAAACAAACAACAACAACAACAAATGGAAGACAGAGGACAAAAA
AAAATAAAAGAAAAAGTAGAAAGCCAATGGAGATACTATCTTAAAATTAGAAATATTTATGACACATTCT
GAATACTCCATGTTTATTTCAAGGAAGCCAATGTAACTTTAAGTACTATGGCCATTTAATGTAAATACTT
AAGAAAAAAAACCAAATTAATTTTGATACATGCTGCATGTGTGAAAGACCCCCGCTGACGGGTAGTCAAT
CACTCAGAGGAGACCCTCCCAAGGAACAGCGAGACCACAAGTCGGATGCAACTGCAAGAGGGTTTATTGG
ATACACGGGTACCCGGGCGACTCAGTCAATCGGAGGACTGGCGCCCCGAGTGAGGGGTTGTGGGCTCGAG
CTCGGGGAGCAGAAGCGCGCGAACAGAAGTCGAGCTAGCTTGCCAAACCTACAGGTGGGGTCTTTCATTC
CCCCCTTTTTCTGGAGACTAAATAAAATCTTTTATTTTATCTATGGCTCGTACTCTATAGGCTTCAGCTG
GTGATATTGTTGAGTCAAAACTAGAGCCTGGACCACTGATATCCTGTCTTTAACAAATTGGACTAATCCG
GATCTGAAGTTCCTATACTTTCTAGAGAATAGGAACTTCGGAATAGGAACTTCGCGGCAGATCTTTTGCG
GCCGCTTTGGGCCGGCCGAATTCTTTACTCCCTATCAGTGATAGAGAACGTATGAAGAGTTTACTCCCTA
TCAGTGATAGAGAACGTATGCAGACTTTACTCCCTATCAGTGATAGAGAACGTATAAGGAGTTTACTCCC
TATCAGTGATAGAGAACGTATGACCAGTTTACTCCCTATCAGTGATAGAGAACGTATCTACAGTTTACTC
CCTATCAGTGATAGAGAACGTATATCCAGTTTACTCCCTATCAGTGATAGAGAACGTATAAGCTTTAGGC
GTGTACGGTGGGCGCCTATAAAAGCAGAGCTCGTTTAGTGAACCGTCAGATCGCCTGGAGCAATTCCACA
ACACTTTTGTCTTATACCAACTTTCCGTACCACTTCCTACCCTCGTAAAACCGGTCAGGTAAGTATCAAG
GTTACAAGACAGGTTTAAGGAGACCAATAGAAACTGGGCTTGTCGAGACAGAGAAGACTCTTGCGTTTCT
GATAGGCACCTATTGGTCTTACTGACATCCACTTTGCCTTTCTCTCCACAGGTGTCCACTCCCAGTTCAA
TTACAGCTCTTAAGGCTAGAGTACTTAATACGACTCACTATAGGCTAGCCACCATGGCTTCCAAGGTGTA
CGACCCCGAGCAACGCAAACGCATGATCACTGGGCCTCAGTGGTGGGCTCGCTGCAAGCAAATGAACGTG
CTGGACTCCTTCATCAACTACTATGATTCCGAGAAGCACGCCGAGAACGCCGTGATTTTTCTGCATGGTA
ACGCTGCCTCCAGCTACCTGTGGAGGCACGTCGTGCCTCACATCGAGCCCGTGGCTAGATGCATCATCCC
TGATCTGATCGGAATGGGTAAGTCCGGCAAGAGCGGGAATGGCTCATATCGCCTCCTGGATCACTACAAG
TACCTCACCGCTTGGTTCGAGCTGCTGAACCTTCCAAAGAAAATCATCTTTGTGGGCCACGACTGGGGGG
CTTGTCTGGCCTTTCACTACTCCTACGAGCACCAAGACAAGATCAAGGCCATCGTCCATGCTGAGAGTGT
CGTGGACGTGATCGAGTCCTGGGACGAGTGGCCTGACATCGAGGAGGATATCGCCCTGATCAAGAGCGAA
GAGGGCGAGAAAATGGTGCTTGAGAATAACTTCTTCGTCGAGACCATGCTCCCAAGCAAGATCATGCGGA
AACTGGAGCCTGAGGAGTTCGCTGCCTACCTGGAGCCATTCAAGGAGAAGGGCGAGGTTAGACGGCCTAC
CCTCTCCTGGCCTCGCGAGATCCCTCTCGTTAAGGGAGGCAAGCCCGACGTCGTCCAGATTGTCCGCAAC
TACAACGCCTACCTTCGGGCCAGCGACGATCTGCCTAAGATGTTCATCGAGTCCGACCCTGGGTTCTTTT
CCAACGCTATTGTCGAGGGAGCTAAGAAGTTCCCTAACACCGAGTTCGTGAAGGTGAAGGGCCTCCACTT
CAGCCAGGAGGACGCTCCAGATGAAATGGGTAAGTACATCAAGAGCTTCGTGGAGCGCGTGCTGAAGAAC
GAGCAGTAAGTCGACAGATCCTACCTGCAAAGCACCAGAGGATATGGCCTCGGTGCCTCAGCATCTTCAG
ATGTGCTGTCACTGTCCAATCTTCAAGCCAGCAGAGCATATGGGCTCGCTGGCTCCACTGTCATTACAGT
GGACCTGATCTTCTCCAATCAAAGGAGCAGAGGATATGGCCTCGCTCCCTCCGACTACATCAGGCTGGAA
GTGACATCCATCATTCATCCCAGCAGAGCATATGGGCTCGCTGGGACCACAGCATGCCTCGAAGTGCTGA
GAGACTATCATCAAACCGACAGAGGATATGGCCTCGTCGGCTCCTACTCCCTCCTGGTGGAATACTTCTC
CACTCTTCAACCCAGCAGAGCATATGGGCTCGCTGGGTCCATCAGAGATACAAGATCTCTCGACAGATCC
TACCTGCAAAGCACCAGAGGATATGGCCTCGGTGCCTCAGCATCTTCAGATGTGCTGTCACTGTCCAATC
TTCAAGCCAGCAGAGCATATGGGCTCGCTGGCTCCACTGTCATTACAGTGGACCTGATCTTCTCCAATCA
AAGGAGCAGAGGATATGGCCTCGCTCCCTCCGACTACATCAGGCTGGAAGTGACATCCATCATTCATCCC
AGCAGAGCATATGGGCTCGCTGGGACCACAGCATGCCTCGAAGTGCTGAGAGACTATCATCAAACCGACA
GAGGATATGGCCTCGTCGGCTCCTACTCCCTCCTGGTGGAATACTTCTCCACTCTTCAACCCAGCAGAGC
ATATGGGCTCGCTGGGTCCATCAGAGATACAAGATCTCTCGACAGATCCTACCTGCAAAGCACCAGAGGA
TATGGCCTCGGTGCCTCAGCATCTTCAGATGTGCTGTCACTGTCCAATCTTCAAGCCAGCAGAGCATATG
GGCTCGCTGGCTCCACTGTCATTACAGTGGACCTGATCTTCTCCAATCAAAGGAGCAGAGGATATGGCCT
CGCTCCCTCCGACTACATCAGGCTGGAAGTGACATCCATCATTCATCCCAGCAGAGCATATGGGCTCGCT
GGGACCACAGCATGCCTCGAAGTGCTGAGAGACTATCATCAAACCGACAGAGGATATGGCCTCGTCGGCT
CCTACTCCCTCCTGGTGGAATACTTCTCCACTCTTCAACCCAGCAGAGCATATGGGCTCGCTGGGTCCAT
CAGAGATACAAGATCTCTCGACAGATCCTACCTGCAAAGCACCAGAGGATATGGCCTCGGTGCCTCAGCA
TCTTCAGATGTGCTGTCACTGTCCAATCTTCAAGCCAGCAGAGCATATGGGCTCGCTGGCTCCACTGTCA
TTACAGTGGACCTGATCTTCTCCAATCAAAGGAGCAGAGGATATGGCCTCGCTCCCTCCGACTACATCAG
GCTGGAAGTGACATCCATCATTCATCCCAGCAGAGCATATGGGCTCGCTGGGACCACAGCATGCCTCGAA
GTGCTGAGAGACTATCATCAAACCGACAGAGGATATGGCCTCGTCGGCTCCTACTCCCTCCTGGTGGAAT
ACTTCTCCACTCTTCAACCCAGCAGAGCATATGGGCTCGCTGGGTCCATCAGAGATACAAGATCTCTCGA
GCCGCGGTGCGTAAGTCTGTTAACAGAATGCTGCATACGCTGAGTACTTCGAAATGTCATCCTCTGTCTG
ACACTGAACGTAATCCAGACGCGGATCCTACCTACAAACGGCACGAGCATCAGCCGTGCCGCCCAGCATC
TTCATCACTGTCCAATCTTCAAGCGTGCACGATCACGGCACGCTCCACTGTCATTACAGTCTTATCCAAT
CAAACTCCAGCAGCATCAGCGCTGGAGCTCCGACTACATCAGGACATCCATCATTCAACGCTCGACGATC
ACGCGAGCGTCCACAGCATGCCTCAGACACTATCATCAAACGGCTGCACGATCACGGCAGCCGCTCCTAC
TGCCTCTACGTTATCGACTCTTCTGCGACGAGCATCAGCCGTCGCAACATCGGACATACCAGATCCTACC
TACAAACGGCACGAGCATCAGCCGTGCCGCCCAGCATCTTCATCACTGTCCAATCTTCAAGCGTGCACGA
TCACGGCACGCTCCACTGTCATTACAGTCTTATCCAATCAAACTCCAGCAGCATCAGCGCTGGAGCTCCG
ACTACATCAGGACATCCATCATTCAACGCTCGACGATCACGCGAGCGTCCACAGCATGCCTCAGACACTA
TCATCAAACGGCTGCACGATCACGGCAGCCGCTCCTACTGCCTCTACGTTATCGACTCTTCTGCGACGAG
CATCAGCCGTCGCAACATCGGACATACCAGATCCTACCTACAAACGGCACGAGCATCAGCCGTGCCGCCC
AGCATCTTCATCACTGTCCAATCTTCAAGCGTGCACGATCACGGCACGCTCCACTGTCATTACAGTCTTA
TCCAATCAAACTCCAGCAGCATCAGCGCTGGAGCTCCGACTACATCAGGACATCCATCATTCAACGCTCG
ACGATCACGCGAGCGTCCACAGCATGCCTCAGACACTATCATCAAACGGCTGCACGATCACGGCAGCCGC
TCCTACTGCCTCTACGTTATCGACTCTTCTGCGACGAGCATCAGCCGTCGCAACATCGGACATACCAGAT
CCTACCTACAAACGGCACGAGCATCAGCCGTGCCGCCCAGCATCTTCATCACTGTCCAATCTTCAAGCGT
GCACGATCACGGCACGCTCCACTGTCATTACAGTCTTATCCAATCAAACTCCAGCAGCATCAGCGCTGGA
GCTCCGACTACATCAGGACATCCATCATTCAACGCTCGACGATCACGCGAGCGTCCACAGCATGCCTCAG
ACACTATCATCAAACGGCTGCACGATCACGGCAGCCGCTCCTACTGCCTCTACGTTATCGACTCTTCTGC
GACGAGCATCAGCCGTCGCAACATCGGACATACCAGATCTTCAATCGATTTCGCGCGGGATCCAGACCAC
CTCCCCTGCGAGCTAAGCTGGACAGCCAATGACGGGTAAGAGAGTGACATTTTTCACTAACCTAAGACAG
GAGGGCCGTCAGAGCTACTGCCTAATCCAAAGACGGGTAAAAGTGATAAAAATGTATCACTCCAACCTAA
GACAGGCGCAGCTTCCGAGGGATTTGAGATCCAGACATGATAAGATACATTGATGAGTTTGGACAAACCA
AAACTAGAATGCAGTGAAAAAAATGCCTTATTTGTGAAATTTGTGATGCTATTGCCTTATTTGTAACCAT
TATAAGCTGCAATAAACAAGTTAACAACAACAATTGCATTCATTTTATGTTTCAGGTTCAGGGGGAGGTG
TGGGAGGTTTTTTAAAGCAAGTAAAACCTCTACAAATGTGGTATGGCTGATTATGATCTGAAGTTCCTAT
ACTATTTGAAGAATAGGAACTTCGGAATAGGAACTTCGGATCTCATATGGCCATATGGGGGCGCCTAGAG
AAGGAGTGAGGGCTGGATAAAGGGAGGATCGAGGCGGGGTCGAACGAGGAGGTTCAAGGGGGAGAGACGG
GGCGGATGGAGGAAGAGGAGGCGGAGGCTTAGGGTGTACAAAGGGCTTGACCCAGGGAGGGGGGTCAAAA
GCCAAGGCTTCCCAGGTCACGATGTACCCCACCTGGTCTGGGTGTCCATGCGGGCCAGGTGAAAAGACCT
TGATCTTAACCTGGGTGATGAGGTCTCGGTTAAAGGTGCCGTCTCGCGGCCATCCGACGTTAAAGGTTGG
CCATTCTGCAGAGCAGAAGGTAACCCAACGTCTCTTCTTGACATCTACCGACTGGTTGTGAGCGATCCGC
TCGACATCTTTCCAGTGACCTAAGGTCAAACTTAAGGGAGTGGTAACAGGCTAGCCCGGGCCCATATTTT
CAGACAAATACAGAAACACAGTCAGACAGAGACAACACAGAACGATGCTGCAGCAGACAAGACGCGCGGC
GCGGCTTCGGTCCCAAACCGAAAGCAAAAATTCAGACGGAGGCGGGAACTGTTTTAGGTTCTCGTCTCCT
ACCAGAACCACATATCCCTCCTCTAAGGGGGGTGCACCAAAGAGTCCTAAACGATCGGGATTTTAGGACT
CAGGTCGGGCCACAAAAACGGCCCCCGAAGTCCCTGGGACGTCTCCCAGGGTTGCGGCCGGGTGTTCCGA
ACTCGTCAGTTCCACCACGGGTCCGCCAGATACAGAGCTAGTTAGCTAACTAGTACCGACGCAGGCGCAT
AAAATCAGTCATAGACACTAGACAATCGGACAGACACAGATAAGTTGCTGGCCAGCTTACCTCCCGGTGG
TGGGTCGGTGGTCCCTGGGCAGGGGTCTCCCGATCCCGGACGAGCCCCCAAATGAAAGACCCCCGCTGAC
GGGTAGTCAATCACTCAGAGGAGACCCTCCCAAGGAACAGCGAGACCACAAGTCGGATGCAACTGCAAGA
GGGTTTATTGGATACACGGGTACCCGGGCGACTCAGTCAATCGGAGGACTGGCGCCCCGAGTGAGGGGTT
GTGGGCTCTTTTATTGAGCTCGGGGAGCATAAGCGCGCGAACAGAAGCGAGAAGCGAACTGATTGGTTAG
TTCAAATAAGGCACAGGGTCATTTCAGGTCCTTGGGGCACCCTGGAAACATCTGATGGTTCTCTAGAAAC
TGCTGAGGGCTGGACCGCATCTGGGGACCATCTGTTCTTGGCCCTGAGCCGGGGCAGGAACTGCTTACCA
CAGATATCCTGTTTGGCCCATATTCAGCTGTTCCATCTGTTCTTGGCCCTGAGCCGGGGCAGGAACTGCT
TACCACAGATATCCTGTTTGGCCCATATTCAGCTGTTCCATCTGTTCCTGACCTTGATCTGAACTTTTCT
ATTCTCAGTTATGTATTTTTCCATGCCTTGCAAAATGGCGTTACTTAAGCTAGCTTGCCAAACCTACAGG
TGGGGTCTTTCATTCACATGTATATGTCAAAAATAAAAATCAACTAATTGACTAGTAATTAATATGACTG
GCATAATGGGAAATTGATCCTGACAGATGCAAACTGGCTTGCTCAGCAGCGCATTTATGTTGTCAACTGA
GGAAGGAAACGTTAATGACAGAAACTCTAAGTAATTTCCACGTTTATCTATTTTTATTTATACTAGCTTT
GGTAACAGGAATATTGCAGCATTCATGCACATTGAAACCCTTATGAAATAAAAACATCTGTGCATTTAAA
ATGGAATTAACATTTTAAATGTTAAAAAAAGCTGGCTTAGCTTCCCCCCGCCCCCTAGGGCATAGAACAA
GTCAAATGCTTTATATATTTGAGTTTGGGATGTATTAGGAAACTCCTAAGAGCAAAGCTAGCTTG
