Features (pLannotate 1.2.2; 24 found; start..end, strand, type, name):
     34..56      -  protein_bind   lac operator (fragment): The lac repressor binds to the lac operator to inhibit transcription in E. coli. This inhibition can be relieved by adding lactose or isopropyl-β-D-thiogalactopyranoside (IPTG). lac repressor encoded by lacI
     60..90      -  promoter       lac promoter: promoter for the E. coli lac operon
    105..126     -  protein_bind   CAP binding site: CAP binding activates transcription in the presence of cAMP. E. coli catabolite activator protein
    139..231     -  CDS            lacI (fragment): lac repressor; lacI; The lac repressor binds to the lac operator to inhibit transcription in E. coli. This inhibition can be relieved by adding lactose or isopropyl-β-D-thiogalactopyranoside (IPTG).
    414..1002    -  rep_origin     ori: high-copy-number ColE1/pMB1/pBR322/pUC origin of replication
   1173..2033    -  CDS            AmpR: β-lactamase; bla; confers resistance to ampicillin, carbenicillin, and related antibiotics
   2034..2138    -  promoter       AmpR promoter: bla
   2233..2268    +  CDS            rop (fragment): Rop protein, which maintains plasmids at low copy number; rop
   2370..2469    +  misc_feature   bom (fragment): basis of mobility region from pBR322
   2475..2632    -  CDS            lacZα (fragment): LacZα fragment of β-galactosidase; lacZ fragment
   3328..3525    -  LTR            3' LTR (ΔU3) (fragment): self-inactivating 3' long terminal repeat (LTR) from Moloney murine leukemia virus
   3529..3565    -  LTR            3' LTR (ΔU3) (fragment): self-inactivating 3' long terminal repeat (LTR) from Moloney murine leukemia virus
   3607..3704    -  CDS            env (fragment): murine leukemia virus gPr80 envelope polyprotein precursor; env; proteolytically cleaved into gp70SU and p15TM subunits
   3712..3759    -  protein_bind   FRT: FLP-mediated recombination occurs in the 8-bp core sequence TCTAGAAA (Turan and Bode, 2011). FLP recombinase from the Saccharomyces cerevisiae 2μ plasmid
   3801..4176    +  promoter       TRE3G promoter: 3rd-generation Tet-responsive promoter that can be activated by binding of Tet-On® 3G
   4186..4318    +  intron         chimeric intron: chimera between introns from human β-globin and immunoglobulin heavy chain genes
   4363..4381    +  promoter       T7 promoter: promoter for bacteriophage T7 RNA polymerase
   4391..5326    +  CDS            hRluc: Renilla luciferase human codon-optimized
   8495..8629    -  polyA_signal   SV40 poly(A) signal: SV40 polyadenylation signal
   8652..8735    -  CDS            large T antigen (fragment): large T antigen from SV40 (simian virus 40)
   8807..9216    -  CDS            gag (truncated) (fragment): truncated Moloney murine leukemia virus (MMLV) gag gene lacking the start codon
   9306..9394    -  misc_feature   MESV Ψ (fragment): packaging signal of murine embryonic stem cell virus
   9446..9645    -  misc_feature   MMLV Ψ: packaging signal of Moloney murine leukemia virus (MMLV)
   9708..10299   -  LTR            LTR: long terminal repeat from Moloney murine leukemia virus
>Addgene plasmid #104097 | pSF4 TetCMV intron Renilla-STOP 24xPP7 1xfirefly-siRNA 24xMS2 SV40 CTE polyA | addgene full sequence | sequence record 201003 | Addgene NGS Result
GCGTAATCATGGTCATAGCTGTTTCCTGTGTGAAATTGTTATCCGCTCACAATTCCACACAACATACGAG
CCGGAAGCATAAAGTGTAAAGCCTGGGGTGCCTAATGAGTGAGCTAACTCACATTAATTGCGTTGCGCTC
ACTGCCCGCTTTCCAGTCGGGAAACCTGTCGTGCCAGCTGCATTAATGAATCGGCCAACGCGCGGGGAGA
GGCGGTTTGCGTATTGGGCGCTCTTCCGCTTCCTCGCTCACTGACTCGCTGCGCTCGGTCGTTCGGCTGC
GGCGAGCGGTATCAGCTCACTCAAAGGCGGTAATACGGTTATCCACAGAATCAGGGGATAACGCAGGAAA
GAACATGTGAGCAAAAGGCCAGCAAAAGGCCAGGAACCGTAAAAAGGCCGCGTTGCTGGCGTTTTTCCAT
AGGCTCCGCCCCCCTGACGAGCATCACAAAAATCGACGCTCAAGTCAGAGGTGGCGAAACCCGACAGGAC
TATAAAGATACCAGGCGTTTCCCCCTGGAAGCTCCCTCGTGCGCTCTCCTGTTCCGACCCTGCCGCTTAC
CGGATACCTGTCCGCCTTTCTCCCTTCGGGAAGCGTGGCGCTTTCTCATAGCTCACGCTGTAGGTATCTC
AGTTCGGTGTAGGTCGTTCGCTCCAAGCTGGGCTGTGTGCACGAACCCCCCGTTCAGCCCGACCGCTGCG
CCTTATCCGGTAACTATCGTCTTGAGTCCAACCCGGTAAGACACGACTTATCGCCACTGGCAGCAGCCAC
TGGTAACAGGATTAGCAGAGCGAGGTATGTAGGCGGTGCTACAGAGTTCTTGAAGTGGTGGCCTAACTAC
GGCTACACTAGAAGAACAGTATTTGGTATCTGCGCTCTGCTGAAGCCAGTTACCTTCGGAAAAAGAGTTG
GTAGCTCTTGATCCGGCAAACAAACCACCGCTGGTAGCGGTGGTTTTTTTGTTTGCAAGCAGCAGATTAC
GCGCAGAAAAAAAGGATCTCAAGAAGATCCTTTGATCTTTTCTACGGGGTCTGACGCTCAGTGGAACGAA
AACTCACGTTAAGGGATTTTGGTCATGAGATTATCAAAAAGGATCTTCACCTAGATCCTTTTAAATTAAA
AATGAAGTTTTAAATCAATCTAAAGTATATATGAGTAAACTTGGTCTGACAGTTACCAATGCTTAATCAG
TGAGGCACCTATCTCAGCGATCTGTCTATTTCGTTCATCCATAGTTGCCTGACTCCCCGTCGTGTAGATA
ACTACGATACGGGAGGGCTTACCATCTGGCCCCAGTGCTGCAATGATACCGCGAGACCCACGCTCACCGG
CTCCAGATTTATCAGCAATAAACCAGCCAGCCGGAAGGGCCGAGCGCAGAAGTGGTCCTGCAACTTTATC
CGCCTCCATCCAGTCTATTAATTGTTGCCGGGAAGCTAGAGTAAGTAGTTCGCCAGTTAATAGTTTGCGC
AACGTTGTTGCCATTGCTACAGGCATCGTGGTGTCACGCTCGTCGTTTGGTATGGCTTCATTCAGCTCCG
GTTCCCAACGATCAAGGCGAGTTACATGATCCCCCATGTTGTGCAAAAAAGCGGTTAGCTCCTTCGGTCC
TCCGATCGTTGTCAGAAGTAAGTTGGCCGCAGTGTTATCACTCATGGTTATGGCAGCACTGCATAATTCT
CTTACTGTCATGCCATCCGTAAGATGCTTTTCTGTGACTGGTGAGTACTCAACCAAGTCATTCTGAGAAT
AGTGTATGCGGCGACCGAGTTGCTCTTGCCCGGCGTCAATACGGGATAATACCGCGCCACATAGCAGAAC
TTTAAAAGTGCTCATCATTGGAAAACGTTCTTCGGGGCGAAAACTCTCAAGGATCTTACCGCTGTTGAGA
TCCAGTTCGATGTAACCCACTCGTGCACCCAACTGATCTTCAGCATCTTTTACTTTCACCAGCGTTTCTG
GGTGAGCAAAAACAGGAAGGCAAAATGCCGCAAAAAAGGGAATAAGGGCGACACGGAAATGTTGAATACT
CATACTCTTCCTTTTTCAATATTATTGAAGCATTTATCAGGGTTATTGTCTCATGAGCGGATACATATTT
GAATGTATTTAGAAAAATAAACAAATAGGGGTTCCGCGCACATTTCCCCGAAAAGTGCCACCTGACGTCT
AAGAAACCATTATTATCATGACATTAACCTATAAAAATAGGCGTATCACGAGGCCCTTTCGTCTCGCGCG
TTTCGGTGATGACGGTGAAAACCTCTGACACATGCAGCTCCCGGAGACGGTCACAGCTTGTCTGTAAGCG
GATGCCGGGAGCAGACAAGCCCGTCAGGGCGCGTCAGCGGGTGTTGGCGGGTGTCGGGGCTGGCTTAACT
ATGCGGCATCAGAGCAGATTGTACTGAGAGTGCACCATATGCGGTGTGAAATACCGCACAGATGCGTAAG
GAGAAAATACCGCATCAGGCGCCATTCGCCATTCAGGCTGCGCAACTGTTGGGAAGGGCGATCGGTGCGG
GCCTCTTCGCTATTACGCCAGCTGGCGAAAGGGGGATGTGCTGCAAGGCGATTAAGTTGGGTAACGCCAG
GGTTTTCCCAGTCACGACGTTGTAAAACGACGGCCAGTGAATTAATTCCAAGCTAAGTGAAAGACTCTGT
CTCAAAAACCAACCTGACACCTGAGCCGGAGCGTTGCCTCTCACTACCATAAATATATATACACAACACA
CACACACACACACACACACACACACACACACACACACACACAATCATACACATAAACACAATCACACACA
CACACATGCACAATCACACACACACAATCACACACAAACATACATACACACAATCACACACAACCATACA
CACATATACACAATCACACACACAAACACAATCACACACACACACATCAATCAATCAATCAATCAATATA
CCAAAAATGATAGCTCATACCTGTAATCTTAGATGTGGGAAGGCTAAAACAGCAGGCTACCCATGACTTC
AAGGTCACCCTGGGTTACAGAGTAGCTAATAGTCTAGCTTGAACTATAGTGTAGGATCTTTAAAAAAAAA
TTAACCAACCAACCAACAAACAAACAAACAAACAACAACAACAACAAATGGAAGACAGAGGACAAAAAAA
AATAAAAGAAAAAGTAGAAAGCCAATGGAGATACTATCTTAAAATTAGAAATATTTATGACACATTCTGA
ATACTCCATGTTTATTTCAAGGAAGCCAATGTAACTTTAAGTACTATGGCCATTTAATGTAAATACTTAA
GAAAAAAAACCAAATTAATTTTGATACATGCTGCATGTGAAAGACCCCCGCTGACGGGTAGTCAATCACT
CAGAGGAGACCCTCTCAAGGAACAGCGAGACCACAAGTCGGATGCAACTGCAAGAGGGTTTATTGGATAC
ACGGGTACCCGGGCGACTCAGTCAATCGGAGGACTGGCGCCCCGAGTGAGGGGTTGTGGGCTCGAGCTCG
GGGAGCAGAAGCGCGCGAACAGAAGTCGAGCTAGCTTGCCAAACCTACAGGTGGGGTCTTTCATTCCCCC
CTTTTTCTGGAGACTAAATAAAATCTTTTATTTTATCTATGGCTCGTACTCTATAGGCTTCAGCTGGTGA
TATTGTTGAGTCAAAACTAGAGCCTGGACCACTGATATCCTGTCTTTAACAAATTGGACTAATCCGGATC
TGAAGTTCCTATACTTTCTAGAGAATAGGAACTTCGGAATAGGAACTTCGCGGCCAGATCTTTTGCGGCC
GCTTTGGGCCGGCCGAATTCTTTACTCCCTATCAGTGATAGAGAACGTATGAAGAGTTTACTCCCTATCA
GTGATAGAGAACGTATGCAGACTTTACTCCCTATCAGTGATAGAGAACGTATAAGGAGTTTACTCCCTAT
CAGTGATAGAGAACGTATGACCAGTTTACTCCCTATCAGTGATAGAGAACGTATCTACAGTTTACTCCCT
ATCAGTGATAGAGAACGTATATCCAGTTTACTCCCTATCAGTGATAGAGAACGTATAAGCTTTAGGCGTG
TACGGTGGGCGCCTATAAAAGCAGAGCTCGTTTAGTGAACCGTCAGATCGCCTGGAGCAATTCCACAACA
CTTTTGTCTTATACCAACTTTCCGTACCACTTCCTACCCTCGTAAAACCGGTCAGGTAAGTATCAAGGTT
ACAAGACAGGTTTAAGGAGACCAATAGAAACTGGGCTTGTCGAGACAGAGAAGACTCTTGCGTTTCTGAT
AGGCACCTATTGGTCTTACTGACATCCACTTTGCCTTTCTCTCCACAGGTGTCCACTCCCAGTTCAATTA
CAGCTCTTAAGGCTAGAGTACTTAATACGACTCACTATAGGCTAGCCACCATGGCTTCCAAGGTGTACGA
CCCCGAGCAACGCAAACGCATGATCACTGGGCCTCAGTGGTGGGCTCGCTGCAAGCAAATGAACGTGCTG
GACTCCTTCATCAACTACTATGATTCCGAGAAGCACGCCGAGAACGCCGTGATTTTTCTGCATGGTAACG
CTGCCTCCAGCTACCTGTGGAGGCACGTCGTGCCTCACATCGAGCCCGTGGCTAGATGCATCATCCCTGA
TCTGATCGGAATGGGTAAGTCCGGCAAGAGCGGGAATGGCTCATATCGCCTCCTGGATCACTACAAGTAC
CTCACCGCTTGGTTCGAGCTGCTGAACCTTCCAAAGAAAATCATCTTTGTGGGCCACGACTGGGGGGCTT
GTCTGGCCTTTCACTACTCCTACGAGCACCAAGACAAGATCAAGGCCATCGTCCATGCTGAGAGTGTCGT
GGACGTGATCGAGTCCTGGGACGAGTGGCCTGACATCGAGGAGGATATCGCCCTGATCAAGAGCGAAGAG
GGCGAGAAAATGGTGCTTGAGAATAACTTCTTCGTCGAGACCATGCTCCCAAGCAAGATCATGCGGAAAC
TGGAGCCTGAGGAGTTCGCTGCCTACCTGGAGCCATTCAAGGAGAAGGGCGAGGTTAGACGGCCTACCCT
CTCCTGGCCTCGCGAGATCCCTCTCGTTAAGGGAGGCAAGCCCGACGTCGTCCAGATTGTCCGCAACTAC
AACGCCTACCTTCGGGCCAGCGACGATCTGCCTAAGATGTTCATCGAGTCCGACCCTGGGTTCTTTTCCA
ACGCTATTGTCGAGGGAGCTAAGAAGTTCCCTAACACCGAGTTCGTGAAGGTGAAGGGCCTCCACTTCAG
CCAGGAGGACGCTCCAGATGAAATGGGTAAGTACATCAAGAGCTTCGTGGAGCGCGTGCTGAAGAACGAG
CAGTAAGTCGACAGATCCTACCTGCAAAGCACCAGAGGATATGGCCTCGGTGCCTCAGCATCTTCAGATG
TGCTGTCACTGTCCAATCTTCAAGCCAGCAGAGCATATGGGCTCGCTGGCTCCACTGTCATTACAGTGGA
CCTGATCTTCTCCAATCAAAGGAGCAGAGGATATGGCCTCGCTCCCTCCGACTACATCAGGCTGGAAGTG
ACATCCATCATTCATCCCAGCAGAGCATATGGGCTCGCTGGGACCACAGCATGCCTCGAAGTGCTGAGAG
ACTATCATCAAACCGACAGAGGATATGGCCTCGTCGGCTCCTACTCCCTCCTGGTGGAATACTTCTCCAC
TCTTCAACCCAGCAGAGCATATGGGCTCGCTGGGTCCATCAGAGATACAAGATCTCTCGACAGATCCTAC
CTGCAAAGCACCAGAGGATATGGCCTCGGTGCCTCAGCATCTTCAGATGTGCTGTCACTGTCCAATCTTC
AAGCCAGCAGAGCATATGGGCTCGCTGGCTCCACTGTCATTACAGTGGACCTGATCTTCTCCAATCAAAG
GAGCAGAGGATATGGCCTCGCTCCCTCCGACTACATCAGGCTGGAAGTGACATCCATCATTCATCCCAGC
AGAGCATATGGGCTCGCTGGGACCACAGCATGCCTCGAAGTGCTGAGAGACTATCATCAAACCGACAGAG
GATATGGCCTCGTCGGCTCCTACTCCCTCCTGGTGGAATACTTCTCCACTCTTCAACCCAGCAGAGCATA
TGGGCTCGCTGGGTCCATCAGAGATACAAGATCTCTCGACAGATCCTACCTGCAAAGCACCAGAGGATAT
GGCCTCGGTGCCTCAGCATCTTCAGATGTGCTGTCACTGTCCAATCTTCAAGCCAGCAGAGCATATGGGC
TCGCTGGCTCCACTGTCATTACAGTGGACCTGATCTTCTCCAATCAAAGGAGCAGAGGATATGGCCTCGC
TCCCTCCGACTACATCAGGCTGGAAGTGACATCCATCATTCATCCCAGCAGAGCATATGGGCTCGCTGGG
ACCACAGCATGCCTCGAAGTGCTGAGAGACTATCATCAAACCGACAGAGGATATGGCCTCGTCGGCTCCT
ACTCCCTCCTGGTGGAATACTTCTCCACTCTTCAACCCAGCAGAGCATATGGGCTCGCTGGGTCCATCAG
AGATACAAGATCTCTCGACAGATCCTACCTGCAAAGCACCAGAGGATATGGCCTCGGTGCCTCAGCATCT
TCAGATGTGCTGTCACTGTCCAATCTTCAAGCCAGCAGAGCATATGGGCTCGCTGGCTCCACTGTCATTA
CAGTGGACCTGATCTTCTCCAATCAAAGGAGCAGAGGATATGGCCTCGCTCCCTCCGACTACATCAGGCT
GGAAGTGACATCCATCATTCATCCCAGCAGAGCATATGGGCTCGCTGGGACCACAGCATGCCTCGAAGTG
CTGAGAGACTATCATCAAACCGACAGAGGATATGGCCTCGTCGGCTCCTACTCCCTCCTGGTGGAATACT
TCTCCACTCTTCAACCCAGCAGAGCATATGGGCTCGCTGGGTCCATCAGAGATACAAGATCTCTCGAGCC
GCGGTGCGTAAGTCTGTTAACAGAATGCTGCATACGCTGAGTACTTCGAAATGTCATCCTCTGTCTGACA
CTGAACGTAATCCAGACGCGGATCCTACCTACAAACGGCACGAGCATCAGCCGTGCCGCCCAGCATCTTC
ATCACTGTCCAATCTTCAAGCGTGCACGATCACGGCACGCTCCACTGTCATTACAGTCTTATCCAATCAA
ACTCCAGCAGCATCAGCGCTGGAGCTCCGACTACATCAGGACATCCATCATTCAACGCTCGACGATCACG
CGAGCGTCCACAGCATGCCTCAGACACTATCATCAAACGGCTGCACGATCACGGCAGCCGCTCCTACTGC
CTCTACGTTATCGACTCTTCTGCGACGAGCATCAGCCGTCGCAACATCGGACATACCAGATCCTACCTAC
AAACGGCACGAGCATCAGCCGTGCCGCCCAGCATCTTCATCACTGTCCAATCTTCAAGCGTGCACGATCA
CGGCACGCTCCACTGTCATTACAGTCTTATCCAATCAAACTCCAGCAGCATCAGCGCTGGAGCTCCGACT
ACATCAGGACATCCATCATTCAACGCTCGACGATCACGCGAGCGTCCACAGCATGCCTCAGACACTATCA
TCAAACGGCTGCACGATCACGGCAGCCGCTCCTACTGCCTCTACGTTATCGACTCTTCTGCGACGAGCAT
CAGCCGTCGCAACATCGGACATACCAGATCCTACCTACAAACGGCACGAGCATCAGCCGTGCCGCCCAGC
ATCTTCATCACTGTCCAATCTTCAAGCGTGCACGATCACGGCACGCTCCACTGTCATTACAGTCTTATCC
AATCAAACTCCAGCAGCATCAGCGCTGGAGCTCCGACTACATCAGGACATCCATCATTCAACGCTCGACG
ATCACGCGAGCGTCCACAGCATGCCTCAGACACTATCATCAAACGGCTGCACGATCACGGCAGCCGCTCC
TACTGCCTCTACGTTATCGACTCTTCTGCGACGAGCATCAGCCGTCGCAACATCGGACATACCAGATCCT
ACCTACAAACGGCACGAGCATCAGCCGTGCCGCCCAGCATCTTCATCACTGTCCAATCTTCAAGCGTGCA
CGATCACGGCACGCTCCACTGTCATTACAGTCTTATCCAATCAAACTCCAGCAGCATCAGCGCTGGAGCT
CCGACTACATCAGGACATCCATCATTCAACGCTCGACGATCACGCGAGCGTCCACAGCATGCCTCAGACA
CTATCATCAAACGGCTGCACGATCACGGCAGCCGCTCCTACTGCCTCTACGTTATCGACTCTTCTGCGAC
GAGCATCAGCCGTCGCAACATCGGACATACCAGATCTTCAATCGATTTCGCGCGGGATCCAGACCACCTC
CCCTGCGAGCTAAGCTGGACAGCCAATGACGGGTAAGAGAGTGACATTTTTCACTAACCTAAGACAGGAG
GGCCGTCAGAGCTACTGCCTAATCCAAAGACGGGTAAAAGTGATAAAAATGTATCACTCCAACCTAAGAC
AGGCGCAGCTTCCGAGGGATTTGAGATCCAGACATGATAAGATACATTGATGAGTTTGGACAAACCAAAA
CTAGAATGCAGTGAAAAAAATGCCTTATTTGTGAAATTTGTGATGCTATTGCCTTATTTGTAACCATTAT
AAGCTGCAATAAACAAGTTAACAACAACAATTGCATTCATTTTATGTTTCAGGTTCAGGGGGAGGTGTGG
GAGGTTTTTTAAAGCAAGTAAAACCTCTACAAATGTGGTATGGCTGATTATGATCTGAAGTTCCTATACT
ATTTGAAGAATAGGAACTTCGGAATAGGAACTTCGGATCTCATATGGCCATATGGGGGCGCCTAGAGAAG
GAGTGAGGGCTGGATAAAGGGAGGATCGAGGCGGGGTCGAACGAGGAGGTTCAAGGGGGAGAGACGGGGC
GGATGGAGGAAGAGGAGGCGGAGGCTTAGGGTGTACAAAGGGCTTGACCCAGGGAGGGGGGTCAAAAGCC
AAGGCTTCCCAGGTCACGATGTAGGGGACCTGGTCTGGGTGTCCATGCGGGCCAGGTGAAAAGACCTTGA
TCTTAACCTGGGTGATGAGGTCTCGGTTAAAGGTGCCGTCTCGCGGCCATCCGACGTTAAAGGTTGGCCA
TTCTGCAGAGCAGAAGGTAACCCAACGTCTCTTCTTGACATCTACCGACTGGTTGTGAGCGATCCGCTCG
ACATCTTTCCAGTGACCTAAGGTCAAACTTAAGGGAGTGGTAACAGGCTAGCCCGGGCCCATATTTTCAG
ACAAATACAGAAACACAGTCAGACAGAGACAACACAGAACGATGCTGCAGCAGACAAGACGCGCGGCGCG
GCTTCGGTCCCAAACCGAAAGCAAAAATTCAGACGGAGGCGGGAACTGTTTTAGGTTCTCGTCTCCTACC
AGAACCACATATCCCTCCTCTAAGGGGGGTGCACCAAAGAGTCCTAAACGATCGGGATTTTAGGACTCAG
GTCGGGCCACAAAAACGGCCCCCGAAGTCCCTGGGACGTCTCCCAGGGTTGCGGCCGGGTGTTCCGAACT
CGTCAGTTCCACCACGGGTCCGCCAGATACAGAGCTAGTTAGCTAACTAGTACCGACGCAGGCGCATAAA
ATCAGTCATAGACACTAGACAATCGGACAGACACAGATAAGTTGCTGGCCAGCTTACCTCCCGGTGGTGG
GTCGGTGGTCCCTGGGCAGGGGTCTCCCGATCCCGGACGAGCCCCCAAATGAAAGACCCCCGCTGACGGG
TAGTCAATCACTCAGAGGAGACCCTCCCAAGGAACAGCGAGACCACAAGTCGGATGCAACTGCAAGAGGG
TTTATTGGATACACGGGTACCCGGGCGACTCAGTCAATCGGAGGACTGGCGCGCCGAGTGAGGGGTTGTG
GGCTCTTTTATTGAGCTCGGGGAGCAGAAGCGCGCGAACAGAAGCGAGAAGCGAACTGATTGGTTAGTTC
AAATAAGGCACAGGGTCATTTCAGGTCCTTGGGGCACCCTGGAAACATCTGATGGTTCTCTAGAAACTGC
TGAGGGCTGGACCGCATCTGGGGACCATCTGTTCTTGGCCCTGAGCCGGGGCAGGAACTGCTTACCACAG
ATATCCTGTTTGGCCCATATTCAGCTGTTCCATCTGTTCTTGGCCCTGAGCCGGGGCAGGAACTGCTTAC
CACAGATATCCTGTTTGGCCCATATTCAGCTGTTCCATCTGTTCCTGACCTTGATCTGAACTTTTCTATT
CTCAGTTATGTATTTTTCCATGCCTTGCAAAATGGCGTTACTTAAGCTAGCTTGCCAAACCTACAGGTGG
GGTCTTTCACATGTATATGTCAAAAATAAAAATCAACTAATTGACTAGTAATTAATATGACTGGCATAAT
GGGAAATTGATCCTGACAGATGCAAACTGGCTTCTCAGCAGCGCATTTATGTTGTCAACTGAGGAAGGAA
ACGTTAATGACAGAAACTCTAAGTAATTTCCACGTTTATCTATTTTTATTTATACTAGCTTTGGTAACAG
GAATATTGCAGCATTCATGCACATTGAAACCCTTATGAAATAAAAACATCTGTGCATTTAAAATGGAATT
AACATTTTAAATGTTAAAAAAAGCTGGCTTAGCTTCCCCCCGCCCCCTAGGGCATAGAACAAGTCAAATG
CTTTATATATTTGAGTTTGGGATGTATTAGGAAACTCCTAAGAGCAAAGCTAGCTTG
